>Addgene plasmid #71554 | pJK290 | depositor full sequence | sequence record 139946 | Full plasmid sequence
TGGCGAATGGG
[124 nt withheld, positions 12-135]
C
[91 nt withheld, positions 137-227]
A
[49 nt withheld, positions 229-277]
CCTTTGACGTTGGAGTCCACGTTCTTT
[37 nt withheld, positions 305-341]
ACCCTATCTCGGTCTATTCTTTTGATTTATAAGGGATTTTGCCGATTTCGGCCTATTGGTTAAAAAATGA
GCTGATTTAACAAAAATTTAACGCGAATTTTAACAAAATATTAACGTTTACAATTTCAGGTGGCACTTTT
CGGGGAAATGTGCGCGGAACCCCTATTTGTTTATTTTTCTAAATACATTCAAATATGTATCCGCTCATGA
GACAATAACCCTGATAAATGCTTCAATAATATTGAAAAAGGAAGAGTATGAGTATTCAACATTTCCGTGT
CGCCCTTATTCCCTTTTTTGCGGCATTTTGCCTTCCTGTTTTTGCTCACCCAGAAACGCTGGTGAAAGTA
AAAGATGCTGAAGATCAGTTGGGTGCACGAGTGGGTTACATCGAACTGGATCTCAACAGCGGTAAGATCC
TTGAGAGTTTTCGCCCCGAAGAACGTTTTCCAATGATGAGCACTTTTAAAGTTCTGCTATGTGGCGCGGT
ATTATCCCGTATTGACGCCGGGCAAGAGCAACTCGGTCGCCGCATACACTATTCTCAGAATGACTTGGTT
GAGTACTCACCAGTCACAGAAAAGCATCTTACGGATGGCATGACAGTAAGAGAATTATGCAGTGCTGCCA
TAACCATGAGTGATAACACTGCGGCCAACTTACTTCTGACAACGATCGGAGGACCGAAGGAGCTAACCGC
TTTTTTGCACAACATGGGGGATCATGTAACTCGCCTTGATCGTTGGGAACCGGAGCTGAATGAAGCCATA
CCAAACGACGAGCGTGACACCACGATGCCTGCAGCAATGGCAACAACGTTGCGCAAACTATTAACTGGCG
AACTACTTACTCTAGCTTCCCGGCAACAATTAATAGACTGGATGGAGGCGGATAAAGTTGCAGGACCACT
TCTGCGCTCGGCCCTTCCGGCTGGCTGGTTTATTGCTGATAAATCTGGAGCCGGTGAGCGTGGGTCTCGC
GGTATCATTGCAGCACTGGGGCCAGATGGTAAGCCCTCCCGTATCGTAGTTATCTACACGACGGGGAGTC
AGGCAACTATGGATGAACGAAATAGACAGATCGCTGAGATAGGTGCCTCACTGATTAAGCATTGGTAACT
GTCAGACCAAGTTTACTCATATATACTTTAGATTGATTTAAAACTTCATTTTTAATTTAAAAGGATCTAG
GTGAAGATCCTTTTTGATAATCTCATGACCAAAATCCCTTAACGTGAGTTTTCGTTCCACTGAGCGTCAG
ACCCCGTAGAAAAGATCAAAGGATCTTCTTGAGATCCTTTTTTTCTGCGCGTAATCTGCTGCTTGCAAAC
AAAAAAACCACCGCTACCAGCGGTGGTTTGTTTGCCGGATCAAGAGCTACCAACTCTTTTTCCGAAGGTA
ACTGGCTTCAGCAGAGCGCAGATACCAAATACTGTCCTTCTAGTGTAGCCGTAGTTAGGCCACCACTTCA
AGAACTCTGTAGCACCGCCTACATACCTCGCTCTGCTAATCCTGTTACCAGTGGCTGCTGCCAGTGGCGA
TAAGTCGTGTCTTACCGGGTTGGACTCAAGACGATAGTTACCGGATAAGGCGCAGCGGTCGGGCTGAACG
GGGGGTTCGTGCACACAGCCCAGCTTGGAGCGAACGACCTACACCGAACTGAGATACCTACAGCGTGAGC
TATGAGAAAGCGCCACGCTTCCCGAAGGGAGAAAGGCGGACAGGTATCCGGTAAGCGGCAGGGTCGGAAC
AGGAGAGCGCACGAGGGAGCTTCCAGGGGGAAACGCCTGGTATCTTTATAGTCCTGTCGGGTTTCGCCAC
CTCTGACTTGAGCGTCGATTTTTGTGATGCTCGTCAGGGGGGCGGAGCCTATGGAAAAACGCCAGCAACG
CGGCCTTTTTACGGTTCCTGGCCTTTTGCTGGCCTTTTGCTCACATGTTCTTTCCTGCGTTATCCCCTGA
TTCTGTGGATAACCGTATTACCGCCTTTGAGTGAGCTGATACCGCTCGCCGCAGCCGAACGACCGAGCGC
AGCGAGTCAGTGAGCGAGGAAGCGGAAGAGCGCCTGATGCGGTATTTTCTCCTTACGCATCTGTGCGGTA
TTTCACACCGCATATATGGTGCACTCTCAGTACAATCTGCTCTGATGCCGCATAGTTAAGCCAGTATACA
CTCCGCTATCGCTACGTGACTGGGTCATGGCTGCGCCCCGACACCCGCCAACACCCGCTGACGCGCCCTG
ACGGGCTTGTCTGCTCCCGGCATCCGCTTACAGACAAGCTGTGACCGTCTCCGGGAGCTGCATGTGTCAG
AGGTTTTCACCGTCATCACCGAAACGCGCGAGGCAGCTGCGGTAAAGCTCATCAGCGTGGTCGTGAAGCG
ATTCACAGATGTCTGCCTGTTCATCCGCGTCCAGCTCGTTGAGTTTCTCCAGAAGCGTTAATGTCTGGCT
TCTGATAAAGCGGGCCATGTTAAGGGCGGTTTTTTCCTGTTTGGTCACTGATGCCTCCGTGTAAGGGGGA
TTTCTGTTCATGGGGGTAATGATACCGATGAAACGAGAGAGGATGCTCACGATACGGGTTACTGATGATG
AACATGCCCGGTTACTGGAACGTTGTGAGGGTAAACAACTGGCGGTATGGATGCGGCGGGACCAGAGAAA
AATCACTCAGGGTCAATGCCAGCGCTTCGTTAATACAGATGTAGGTGTTCCACAGGGTAGCCAGCAGCAT
CCTGCGATGCAGATCCGGAACATAATGGTGCAGGGCGCTGACTTCCGCGTTTCCAGACTTTACGAAACAC
GGAAACCGAAGACCATTCATGTTGTTGCTCAGGTCGCAGACGTTTTGCAGCAGCAGTCGCTTCACGTTCG
CTCGCGTATCGGTGATTCATTCTGCTAACCAGTAAGGCAACCCCGCCAGCCTAGCCGGGTCCTCAACGAC
AGGAGCACGATCATGCGCACCCGTGGCCAGGACCCAACGCTGCCCGAGATCTCGATCCCGCGAAATTAAT
ACGACTCACTATAGGGAGACCACAACGGTTTCCCTCTAGAAATAATTTTGTTTAACTTTAAGAAGGAGAT
ATACATATGGCTAGCATGACTGGTGGACAGCAAGGGTCGCGGATCCGAATTCAATGTGGCCAGCATCGCG
CGCAGGGGCTGTGTTGACGATAAATCTTTCCGCTATTGCCGAAAATTACCGCTATCTTGTGAACAAACTG
GGCAAAACAGTTTGCGCCGCAGTAGTTGCGGCCGATGCTTATGGGCTTGGGGTTGCACAGGTGGCGCCCA
TTTTGGAACAGGTTGGCGCAAAACATTTTTTTGTCGCACATGTGGATGAAGGGCTAGCCCTTAGGCCATA
TCTTTCACCCCACACATCAGTAACTGTGTTGCATGGTCCACGGCCGGATGCTGCTGAGGTTTGCGTACGC
AATAATTTGCGGCCAGTTTTAAATAGCCTAAAACAGGTGGCTGTTTTGCGGGATCTGGCAGCCAAAATGG
ATAAGCCGCTGGATGTGGCCATTCAACTGGATACGGGTATGTCTCGTTTTGGCCTTTCAGAGGCTGATAT
CCATAAACTGATGGCCACTCCTGAACTTTTGGAGGGGTTATCTGTCAGTCTGGTTATGAGTCATCTGGCC
TGTGCAGATACGCCAGAAAACGCAGCCAATGCCATGCAGCGTGAACGGTTTGAGAACTATGCACGCATGT
TGCCAAAGGCAGCTTTAAGTCTTTCTGCATCTTCTGGAATTTTTCTGGGGCAACCATTTCATTTTGATCT
CGTGCGCCCTGGTGCCGCTTTGTATGGCGTAGCGCCGCAGAATGATGGTGTTAATCCACTTAAGCCTGTT
GTGGGGTTGCAAACGCATATTCTGCAAATTCGCACTTTATCCAAAGGGGATCGGGTGGGAGCTGGGCTTA
CGTGGCAAGCGACTGGCCCATGCCGTGTTGCGACCATTGCGGTTGGATATGCTGATGGATTTGCCCGTGC
GGGCGCTGCTGCAGGATGCGCTTGGTATAAAGGATATCGGCTACCAATTCTGGGCCGAATCTCTATGGAT
TCCATGACAGTTGATCTTTCCGCAGTGCCCGAAGGGCTGCTGGAAGAAGATAGCATGGTGGAACTTTTGA
ATGAGTCTTACGGCGTAGATGCTGTGGCCAAAGCAGAAGGCACAATAGGCTACGAAGTACTGACATCTCT
GGGGCGGCGTTATCATCGCGTTTATGCAACGGCTGCCTGAAGCTTGCGGCCGCACTCGAGCACCACCACC
ACCACCACTGAGATCCGGCTGCTAACAAAGCCCGAAAGGAAGCTGAGTTGGCTGCTGCCACCGCTGAGCA
ATAACTAGCATAACCCCTTGGGGCCTCTAAACGGGTCTTGAGGGGTTTTTTGCTGAAAGGAGGAACTATA
TCCGGAT
Features (pLannotate 1.2.2; 13 found; start..end, strand, type, name):
     12..467     +  rep_origin     f1 ori (sequence partly withheld): f1 bacteriophage origin of replication; arrow indicates direction of (+) strand synthesis
    494..598     +  promoter       AmpR promoter: bla
    599..1459    +  CDS            AmpR: β-lactamase; bla; confers resistance to ampicillin, carbenicillin, and related antibiotics
   1630..2218    +  rep_origin     ori: high-copy-number ColE1/pMB1/pBR322/pUC origin of replication
   2404..2546    -  misc_feature   bom: basis of mobility region from pBR322
   2648..2839    -  CDS            rop: Rop protein, which maintains plasmids at low copy number; rop
   2856..3236    +  CDS            YPB1_ECOLX: Protein predicted: Swiss-Prot protein existence level 4. From Escherichia coli.
   3348..3366    +  promoter       T7 promoter: promoter for bacteriophage T7 RNA polymerase
   3398..3420    +  RBS            RBS: efficient ribosome binding site from bacteriophage T7 gene 10 (Olins and Rangwala, 1989)
   3428..3454    +  CDS            T7 tag (gene 10 leader) (fragment): leader peptide from bacteriophage T7 gene 10 promotes efficient translation in E. coli
   4602..4619    +  CDS            9xHis (fragment): 9xHis affinity tag
   4629..4678    +  CDS            SET1 (fragment): solubility-enhancement tag derived from T7 phage gene 10B
   4686..4733    +  terminator     T7 terminator: transcription terminator for bacteriophage T7 RNA polymerase
