[The description below was written by a language model from this plasmid's Addgene catalogue record and pLannotate feature annotations shown in this document.]
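Description:
pJK290 is a bacterial expression plasmid built on the pET23a backbone for production of a double-mutant alanine racemase (alr) from the acidophile Acetobacter aceti strain 1023. It is propagated in E. coli through a ColE1/pBR322-type origin. The annotation also detects the bom mobility region and a rop coding sequence, and the catalogue lists copy number as unknown. Selection is by ampicillin through the bla β-lactamase gene and its own promoter. An f1 phage origin is also present, which in principle allows single-stranded DNA production.

The alr insert was cloned between the NdeI and HindIII sites, both of which are retained. It sits downstream of the T7 promoter and the phage T7 gene 10 ribosome binding site and upstream of the T7 terminator, so expression requires a host that supplies T7 RNA polymerase. The encoded enzyme carries two substitutions, lysine-39 to alanine and tyrosine-260 to alanine (AaAlr-K39A,Y260A). The depositor notes 49 extra nucleotides between the NdeI site and the initiator methionine codon. The feature table does not annotate the alr reading frame itself. It does flag vector-derived fragments flanking the insert: a partial T7 tag leader upstream, and a His-tag fragment and a short gene 10-related match downstream. The record does not say whether any of these are translated as part of the protein, so the product should not be assumed to be tagged.

The deposited sequence is 4,758 nt, slightly longer than the 4,711 bp catalogue size. The stated use is production of the mutant protein. The record does not spell out the purpose of the two substitutions.
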