Addgene plasmid #71554: pJK290
Purpose: Production of Acetobacter aceti 1023 alanine racemase (alr) with double mutant (AaAlr-K39A,Y260A)
Depositing lab: T. J. Kappock. Depositing organization: Washington University in Saint Louis. Publication: Alanine racemase from the acidophile Acetobacter aceti. Francois JA, Kappock TJ. Protein Expr Purif. 2007 Jan;51(1):39-48. Epub 2006 Jun 6. 10.1016/j.pep.2006.05.016 PubMed 16843006.
Backbone
  Vector backbone: pET23a
  Backbone size w/o insert (bp): 3666
  Total vector size (bp): 4711
  Vector type: Bacterial Expression
Growth in bacteria
  Bacterial resistance: Ampicillin, 100 μg/mL
  Growth temperature: 37°C
  Growth strain: DH5alpha
  Copy number: Unknown
Gene/Insert
  Gene/Insert name: alanine racemase (alt names: alr; AZ09_RS09230)
  Species: Acetobacter aceti 1023
  Mutation: changes lysine-39 to alanine and tyrosine-260 to alanine (see depositor's comment below)
  GenBank ID: WP_042787947.1 ABC71322.1
  Promoter: T7
  Cloning method: Restriction Enzyme; 5′ cloning site NdeI (not destroyed); 3′ cloning site HindIII (not destroyed)
  Sequencing primers: 5′ T7 promoter; 3′ T7 terminator
Terms and licenses: Academic/Nonprofit Terms; Industry Terms: Not Available to Industry
Depositor comments: This plasmid contains 49 additional nucleotides between the NdeI cloning site and the initiator Met codon.
How to cite: pJK290 was a gift from T. J. Kappock (Addgene plasmid # 71554 ; http://n2t.net/addgene:71554 ; RRID:Addgene_71554)
