>Addgene plasmid #71554 | pJK290 | addgene partial sequence | sequence record 138773 | T7 5'-TAATACGACTCACTATAGGG-3'
TTTTGTTTAACTTTAAGAAGGAGATATACATATGGCTAGCATGACTGGTGGACAGCAAGGGTCGCGGATC
CGAATTCAATGTGGCCAGCATCGCGCGCAGGGGCTGTGTTGACGATAAATCTTTCCGCTATTGCCGAAAA
TTACCGCTATCTTGTGAACAAACTGGGCAAAACAGTTTGCGCCGCAGTAGTTGCGGCCGATGCTTATGGG
CTTGGGGTTGCACAGGTGGCGCCCATTTTGGAACAGGTTGGCGCAAAACATTTTTTTGTCGCACATGTGG
ATGAAGGGCTAGCCCTTAGGCCATATCTTTCACCCCACACATCAGTAACTGTGTTGCATGGTCCACGGCC
GGATGCTGCTGAGGTTTGCGTACGCAATAATTTGCGGCCAGTTTTAAATAGCCTAAAACAGGTGGCTGTT
TTGCGGGATCTGGCAGCCAAAATGGATAAGCCGCTGGATGTGGCCATTCAACTGGATACGGGTATGTCTC
GTTTTGGCCTTTCAGAGGCTGATATCCATAAACTGATGGCCACTCCTGAACTTTTGGAGGGGTTATCTGT
CAGTCTGGTTATGAGTCATCTGGCCTGTGCAGATACGCCAGAAAACGCAGCCAATGCCATGCAGCGTGAA
CGGTTTGAGAACTATGCACGCATGTTGCCAAAGGCAGCTTTAAGTCTTTCTGCATCTTCTGGAATTTTTC
TGGGGCAACCATTTCATTTTGATCTCGTGCGCCCTGGTGCCGCTTTGTATGGCGTAGCGCCGCAGAATGA
TGGTGTTAATCCACTTAAGCCTGTTGTGGGGTTGCAAACGCATATTCTGCAAATTCGCACTTTATCCAAA
GGGGATCGGGTGGGAGCTGGGCTTACGTGGCAAGCGACTGGCCCATGCCGTGTTGCGACCATTGCGGTTG
GATATGCTGATGGATTTGCCCGTGCGGGCGCTGCTGCAGGATGCGCTTGGTATAAAGGATATCGGCTACC
AATTCTGGGCCG
