>Addgene plasmid #71554 | pJK290 | addgene partial sequence | sequence record 138774 | T7term 5'-GCTAGTTATTGCTCAGCGG-3'
TTGTTAGCAGCCGGATCTCAGTGGTGGTGGTGGTGGTGCTCGAGTGCGGCCGCAAGCTTCAGGCAGCCGT
TGCATAAACGCGATGATAACGCCGCCCCAGAGATGTCAGTACTTCGTAGCCTATTGTGCCTTCTGCTTTG
GCCACAGCATCTACGCCGTAAGACTCATTCAAAAGTTCCACCATGCTATCTTCTTCCAGCAGCCCTTCGG
GCACTGCGGAAAGATCAACTGTCATGGAATCCATAGAGATTCGGCCCAGAATTGGTAGCCGATATCCTTT
ATACCAAGCGCATCCTGCAGCAGCGCCCGCACGGGCAAATCCATCAGCATATCCAACCGCAATGGTCGCA
ACACGGCATGGGCCAGTCGCTTGCCACGTAAGCCCAGCTCCCACCCGATCCCCTTTGGATAAAGTGCGAA
TTTGCAGAATATGCGTTTGCAACCCCACAACAGGCTTAAGTGGATTAACACCATCATTCTGCGGCGCTAC
GCCATACAAAGCGGCACCAGGGCGCACGAGATCAAAATGAAATGGTTGCCCCAGAAAAATTCCAGAAGAT
GCAGAAAGACTTAAAGCTGCCTTTGGCAACATGCGTGCATAGTTCTCAAACCGTTCACGCTGCATGGCAT
TGGCTGCGTTTTCTGGCGTATCTGCACAGGCCAGATGACTCATAACCAGACTGACAGATAACCCCTCCAA
AAGTTCAGGAGTGGCCATCAGTTTATGGATATCAGCCTCTGAAAGGCCAAAACGAGACATACCCGTATCC
AGTTGAATGGCCACATCCAGCGGCTTATCCATTTTGGCTGCCAGATCCCGCAAAACAGCCACCTGTTTTA
GGCTATTTAAAACTGGCCGCAAATTATTGCGTACGCAAACCTCAGCAGCATCCGGCCGTGGACCATGCAA
CACAGTTACTGATGTGTGGGGTGAAAGATATGGCCTAAGGGCTAGCCCTTCATCCACATGTGCGACAAAA
AAATGTTTTGCGCCAACCTGTTCCAAAATGGGCGCC
